Addgene plasmid #35050: pET28a-SpyTagMBP
Depositing lab: Mark Howarth. Depositing organization: University of Oxford. Publication: Peptide tag forming a rapid covalent bond to a protein, through engineering a bacterial adhesin. Zakeri B, Fierer JO, Celik E, Chittock EC, Schwarz-Linek U, Moy VT, Howarth M. Proc Natl Acad Sci U S A. 2012 Mar 20;109(12):E690-7. Epub 2012 Feb 24. 10.1073/pnas.1115485109 PubMed 22366317.
Backbone
  Vector backbone: pET28a
  Backbone manufacturer: Novagen
  Backbone size w/o insert (bp): 5369
  Vector type: Bacterial Expression
Growth in bacteria
  Bacterial resistance: Kanamycin, 50 μg/mL
  Growth temperature: 37°C
  Growth strain: XL1 Blue
  Copy number: High Copy
Gene/Insert
  Gene/Insert name: SpyTagMBP
  Insert size (bp): 1173
  Mutation: Simple peptide tag added to the N-terminus of MBP via a GSGESG linker
  Promoter: T7 promoter
  Tag / fusion protein: His6 (N terminal on backbone)
  Cloning method: Restriction Enzyme; 5′ cloning site NdeI (not destroyed); 3′ cloning site HindIII (not destroyed)
  Sequencing primers: 5′ T7F; 3′ T7R
Terms and licenses: Academic/Nonprofit Terms; Industry Terms: Not Available to Industry
How to cite: pET28a-SpyTagMBP was a gift from Mark Howarth (Addgene plasmid # 35050 ; http://n2t.net/addgene:35050 ; RRID:Addgene_35050)
