[The description below was written by a language model from this plasmid's Addgene catalogue record and the feature table of its GenBank file.]
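Description:
pET28a-SpyTagMBP is a bacterial expression plasmid built on the Novagen pET28a backbone, about 6.5 kb in total, for producing a SpyTag-labelled maltose binding protein in E. coli. It is selected with kanamycin through the aph(3')-Ia (KanR) gene and replicates from a ColE1/pBR322-type origin. The backbone also carries the bom mobility region, the rop gene and an f1 phage origin. The catalogue lists the plasmid as high copy, although rop is annotated as a factor that keeps copy number low.

The 1173 bp insert was cloned between NdeI and HindIII, both of which are retained. It encodes a short peptide tag (SpyTag) joined by a flexible Gly/Ser-rich linker to the N-terminus of E. coli MBP. The annotated malE coding sequence lacks a signal sequence, so the protein stays in the cytosol. The SpyTag itself is not annotated as a separate feature in the table. Upstream, the backbone supplies a T7 promoter with an adjacent lac operator, the T7 gene 10 ribosome binding site, an N-terminal His6 tag and a thrombin cleavage site. A T7 terminator lies downstream. A second 6xHis sequence is annotated after the MBP coding region, but the record lists only the N-terminal tag and does not say whether the downstream one is translated.

The plasmid-borne lacI gene provides repressor, so expression is IPTG-inducible in hosts that supply T7 RNA polymerase. According to the associated publication title, the tag comes from engineering a bacterial adhesin so that the peptide rapidly forms a covalent bond with a protein partner. The purified fusion therefore serves as a tagged model protein for such covalent coupling experiments.
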