LOCUS       Exported 6484 bp ds-DNA circular SYN 12-MAY-2021
DEFINITION  synthetic circular DNA
ACCESSION   .
VERSION     .
KEYWORDS    pET28a-SpyTagMBP
SOURCE      synthetic DNA construct
  ORGANISM  synthetic DNA construct
REFERENCE   1 (bases 1 to 6484)
  AUTHORS   Zakeri B, Fierer JO, Celik E, Chittock EC, Schwarz-Linek U, Moy VT,
            Howarth M
  TITLE     Peptide tag forming a rapid covalent bond to a protein, through
            engineering a bacterial adhesin.
  JOURNAL   Proc Natl Acad Sci U S A. 2012 Mar 20;109(12):E690-7. Epub 2012 Feb
            24.
  PUBMED    22366317
REFERENCE   2 (bases 1 to 6484)
  AUTHORS   .
  TITLE     Direct Submission
  JOURNAL   Exported May 12, 2021 from SnapGene Server 1.1.58
            http://www.snapgene.com
FEATURES             Location/Qualifiers
     source          1..6484
                     /organism="synthetic DNA construct"
                     /mol_type="other DNA"
     CDS             65..1162
                     /codon_start=1
                     /gene="malE (mutated)"
                     /product="maltose binding protein from E. coli"
                     /label=MBP
                     /note="This version of the gene does not encode a signal
                     sequence, so MBP will remain in the cytosol."
                     /translation="KIEEGKLVIWINGDKGYNGLAEVGKKFEKDTGIKVTVEHPDKLEE
                     KFPQVAATGDGPDIIFWAHDRFGGYAQSGLLAEITPDKAFQDKLYPFTWDAVRYNGKLI
                     AYPIAVEALSLIYNKDLLPNPPKTWEEIPALDKELKAKGKSALMFNLQEPYFTWPLIAA
                     DGGYAFKYENGKYDIKDVGVDNAGAKAGLTFLVDLIKNKHMNADTDYSIAEAAFNKGET
                     AMTINGPWAWSNIDTSKVNYGVTVLPTFKGQPSKPFVGVLSAGINAASPNKELAKEFLE
                     NYLLTDEGLEAVNKDKPLGAVALKSYEEELAKDPRIAATMENAQKGEIMPNIPQMSAFW
                     YAVRTAVINAASGRQTVDEALKDAQT"
     primer_bind     1136..1159
                     /label=MBP-F
                     /note="Maltose binding protein, forward primer"
     CDS             1199..1216
                     /codon_start=1
                     /product="6xHis affinity tag"
                     /label=6xHis
                     /translation="HHHHHH"
     primer_bind     complement(1269..1287)
                     /label=T7 Term
                     /note="T7 terminator, reverse primer"
     terminator      1283..1330
                     /label=T7 terminator
                     /note="transcription terminator for bacteriophage T7 RNA
                     polymerase"
     rep_origin      1367..1822
                     /direction=RIGHT
                     /label=f1 ori
                     /note="f1 bacteriophage origin of replication; arrow
                     indicates direction of (+) strand synthesis"
     primer_bind     complement(1454..1473)
                     /label=F1ori-R
                     /note="F1 origin, reverse primer"
     primer_bind     1664..1685
                     /label=F1ori-F
                     /note="F1 origin, forward primer"
     CDS             complement(1915..2730)
                     /codon_start=1
                     /gene="aph(3')-Ia"
                     /product="aminoglycoside phosphotransferase"
                     /label=KanR
                     /note="confers resistance to kanamycin in bacteria or G418
                     (Geneticin(R)) in eukaryotes"
                     /translation="MSHIQRETSCSRPRLNSNMDADLYGYKWARDNVGQSGATIYRLYG
                     KPDAPELFLKHGKGSVANDVTDEMVRLNWLTEFMPLPTIKHFIRTPDDAWLLTTAIPGK
                     TAFQVLEEYPDSGENIVDALAVFLRRLHSIPVCNCPFNSDRVFRLAQAQSRMNNGLVDA
                     SDFDDERNGWPVEQVWKEMHKLLPFSPDSVVTHGDFSLDNLIFDEGKLIGCIDVGRVGI
                     ADRYQDLAILWNCLGEFSPSLQKRLFQKYGIDNPDMNKLQFHLMLDEFF"
     primer_bind     2638..2657
                     /label=Kan-R
                     /note="Kanamycin resistance gene, reverse primer"
     primer_bind     2722..2741
                     /label=pENTR-R
                     /note="pENTR vectors, reverse primer"
     rep_origin      2852..3440
                     /direction=RIGHT
                     /label=ori
                     /note="high-copy-number ColE1/pMB1/pBR322/pUC origin of
                     replication"
     primer_bind     3341..3360
                     /label=pBR322ori-F
                     /note="pBR322 origin, forward primer"
     primer_bind     3594..3611
                     /label=L4440
                     /note="L4440 vector, forward primer"
     misc_feature    3626..3768
                     /label=bom
                     /note="basis of mobility region from pBR322"
     primer_bind     complement(3694..3713)
                     /label=pRS-marker
                     /note="pRS vectors, use to sequence yeast selectable
                     marker"
     primer_bind     3854..3876
                     /label=pGEX 3'
                     /note="pGEX vectors, reverse primer"
     CDS             complement(3870..4061)
                     /codon_start=1
                     /gene="rop"
                     /product="Rop protein, which maintains plasmids at low copy
                     number"
                     /label=rop
                     /translation="MTKQEKTALNMARFIRSQTLTLLEKLNELDADEQADICESLHDHA
                     DELYRSCLARFGDDGENL"
     CDS             complement(4870..5952)
                     /codon_start=1
                     /gene="lacI"
                     /product="lac repressor"
                     /label=lacI
                     /note="The lac repressor binds to the lac operator to
                     inhibit transcription in E. coli. This inhibition can be
                     relieved by adding lactose or
                     isopropyl-beta-D-thiogalactopyranoside (IPTG)."
                     /translation="MKPVTLYDVAEYAGVSYQTVSRVVNQASHVSAKTREKVEAAMAEL
                     NYIPNRVAQQLAGKQSLLIGVATSSLALHAPSQIVAAIKSRADQLGASVVVSMVERSGV
                     EACKAAVHNLLAQRVSGLIINYPLDDQDAIAVEAACTNVPALFLDVSDQTPINSIIFSH
                     EDGTRLGVEHLVALGHQQIALLAGPLSSVSARLRLAGWHKYLTRNQIQPIAEREGDWSA
                     MSGFQQTMQMLNEGIVPTAMLVANDQMALGAMRAITESGLRVGADISVVGYDDTEDSSC
                     YIPPLTTIKQDFRLLGQTSVDRLLQLSQGQAVKGNQLLPVSLVKRKTTLAPNTQTASPR
                     ALADSLMQLARQVSRLESGQ"
     primer_bind     5914..5933
                     /label=LacI-R
                     /note="LacI, reverse primer"
     promoter        complement(5953..6030)
                     /gene="lacI"
                     /label=lacI promoter
     primer_bind     6236..6255
                     /label=pBRrevBam
                     /note="pBR322 vectors, tet region, downstream of BamHI,
                     reverse primer"
     primer_bind     6339..6358
                     /label=T7
                     /note="T7 promoter, forward primer"
     promoter        6339..6357
                     /label=T7 promoter
                     /note="promoter for bacteriophage T7 RNA polymerase"
     protein_bind    6358..6382
                     /label=lac operator
                     /bound_moiety="lac repressor encoded by lacI"
                     /note="The lac repressor binds to the lac operator to
                     inhibit transcription in E. coli. This inhibition can be
                     relieved by adding lactose or
                     isopropyl-beta-D-thiogalactopyranoside (IPTG)."
     RBS             6397..6419
                     /note="efficient ribosome binding site from bacteriophage
                     T7 gene 10 (Olins and Rangwala, 1989)"
     CDS             6438..6455
                     /codon_start=1
                     /product="6xHis affinity tag"
                     /label=6xHis
                     /translation="HHHHHH"
     CDS             6465..6482
                     /codon_start=1
                     /product="thrombin recognition and cleavage site"
                     /label=thrombin site
                     /translation="LVPRGS"
ORIGIN
        1 tatgggagcc cacatcgtga tggtggacgc ctacaagccg acgaagggta gtggtgaaag
       61 tggtaaaatc gaagaaggta aactggtaat ctggattaac ggcgataaag gctataacgg
      121 tctcgctgaa gtcggtaaga aattcgagaa agataccgga attaaagtca ccgttgagca
      181 tccggataaa ctggaagaga aattcccaca ggttgcggca actggcgatg gccctgacat
      241 tatcttctgg gcacacgacc gctttggtgg ctacgctcaa tctggcctgt tggctgaaat
      301 caccccggac aaagcgttcc aggacaagct gtatccgttt acctgggatg ccgtacgtta
      361 caacggcaag ctgattgctt acccgatcgc tgttgaagcg ttatcgctga tttataacaa
      421 agatctgctg ccgaacccgc caaaaacctg ggaagagatc ccggcgctgg ataaagaact
      481 gaaagcgaaa ggtaagagcg cgctgatgtt caacctgcaa gaaccgtact tcacctggcc
      541 gctgattgct gctgacgggg gttatgcgtt caagtatgaa aacggcaagt acgacattaa
      601 agacgtgggc gtggataacg ctggcgcgaa agcgggtctg accttcctgg ttgacctgat
      661 taaaaacaaa cacatgaatg cagacaccga ttactccatc gcagaagctg cctttaataa
      721 aggcgaaaca gcgatgacca tcaacggccc gtgggcatgg tccaacatcg acaccagcaa
      781 agtgaattat ggtgtaacgg tactgccgac cttcaagggt caaccatcca aaccgttcgt
      841 tggcgtgctg agcgcaggta ttaacgccgc cagtccgaac aaagagctgg caaaagagtt
      901 cctcgaaaac tatctgctga ctgatgaagg tctggaagcg gttaataaag acaaaccgct
      961 gggtgccgta gcgctgaagt cttacgagga agagttggcg aaagatccac gtattgccgc
     1021 cactatggaa aacgcccaga aaggtgaaat catgccgaac atcccgcaga tgtccgcttt
     1081 ctggtatgcc gtgcgtactg cggtgatcaa cgccgccagc ggtcgtcaga ctgtcgatga
     1141 agccctgaaa gacgcgcaga ctaattcgag ctcgtaaaag cttgcggccg cactcgagca
     1201 ccaccaccac caccactgag atccggctgc taacaaagcc cgaaaggaag ctgagttggc
     1261 tgctgccacc gctgagcaat aactagcata accccttggg gcctctaaac gggtcttgag
     1321 gggttttttg ctgaaaggag gaactatatc cggattggcg aatgggnnnn nnnnnnnnnn
     1381 nnnnnnnnnn nnnnnnnnnn nnnnnnnnnn nnnnnnnnnn nnnnnnnnnn nnnnnnnnnn
     1441 nnnnnnnnnn nnnnnnnnnn nnnnnnnnnn nnnnnnnnnn nnnnnnnnnn cnnnnnnnnn
     1501 nnnnnnnnnn nnnnnnnnnn nnnnnnnnnn nnnnnnnnnn nnnnnnnnnn nnnnnnnnnn
     1561 nnnnnnnnnn nnnnnnnnnn nnannnnnnn nnnnnnnnnn nnnnnnnnnn nnnnnnnnnn
     1621 nnnnnnnnnn nncctttgac gttggagtcc acgttcttta atagtggact cttgttccaa
     1681 actggaacaa cactcaaccc tatctcggtc tattcttttg atttataagg gattttgccg
     1741 atttcggcct attggttaaa aaatgagctg atttaacaaa aatttaacgc gaattttaac
     1801 aaaatattaa cgtttacaat ttcaggtggc acttttcggg gaaatgtgcg cggaacccct
     1861 atttgtttat ttttctaaat acattcaaat atgtatccgc tcatgaatta attcttagaa
     1921 aaactcatcg agcatcaaat gaaactgcaa tttattcata tcaggattat caataccata
     1981 tttttgaaaa agccgtttct gtaatgaagg agaaaactca ccgaggcagt tccataggat
     2041 ggcaagatcc tggtatcggt ctgcgattcc gactcgtcca acatcaatac aacctattaa
     2101 tttcccctcg tcaaaaataa ggttatcaag tgagaaatca ccatgagtga cgactgaatc
     2161 cggtgagaat ggcaaaagtt tatgcatttc tttccagact tgttcaacag gccagccatt
     2221 acgctcgtca tcaaaatcac tcgcatcaac caaaccgtta ttcattcgtg attgcgcctg
     2281 agcgagacga aatacgcgat cgctgttaaa aggacaatta caaacaggaa tcgaatgcaa
     2341 ccggcgcagg aacactgcca gcgcatcaac aatattttca cctgaatcag gatattcttc
     2401 taatacctgg aatgctgttt tcccggggat cgcagtggtg agtaaccatg catcatcagg
     2461 agtacggata aaatgcttga tggtcggaag aggcataaat tccgtcagcc agtttagtct
     2521 gaccatctca tctgtaacat cattggcaac gctacctttg ccatgtttca gaaacaactc
     2581 tggcgcatcg ggcttcccat acaatcgata gattgtcgca cctgattgcc cgacattatc
     2641 gcgagcccat ttatacccat ataaatcagc atccatgttg gaatttaatc gcggcctaga
     2701 gcaagacgtt tcccgttgaa tatggctcat aacacccctt gtattactgt ttatgtaagc
     2761 agacagtttt attgttcatg accaaaatcc cttaacgtga gttttcgttc cactgagcgt
     2821 cagaccccgt agaaaagatc aaaggatctt cttgagatcc tttttttctg cgcgtaatct
     2881 gctgcttgca aacaaaaaaa ccaccgctac cagcggtggt ttgtttgccg gatcaagagc
     2941 taccaactct ttttccgaag gtaactggct tcagcagagc gcagatacca aatactgtcc
     3001 ttctagtgta gccgtagtta ggccaccact tcaagaactc tgtagcaccg cctacatacc
     3061 tcgctctgct aatcctgtta ccagtggctg ctgccagtgg cgataagtcg tgtcttaccg
     3121 ggttggactc aagacgatag ttaccggata aggcgcagcg gtcgggctga acggggggtt
     3181 cgtgcacaca gcccagcttg gagcgaacga cctacaccga actgagatac ctacagcgtg
     3241 agctatgaga aagcgccacg cttcccgaag ggagaaaggc ggacaggtat ccggtaagcg
     3301 gcagggtcgg aacaggagag cgcacgaggg agcttccagg gggaaacgcc tggtatcttt
     3361 atagtcctgt cgggtttcgc cacctctgac ttgagcgtcg atttttgtga tgctcgtcag
     3421 gggggcggag cctatggaaa aacgccagca acgcggcctt tttacggttc ctggcctttt
     3481 gctggccttt tgctcacatg ttctttcctg cgttatcccc tgattctgtg gataaccgta
     3541 ttaccgcctt tgagtgagct gataccgctc gccgcagccg aacgaccgag cgcagcgagt
     3601 cagtgagcga ggaagcggaa gagcgcctga tgcggtattt tctccttacg catctgtgcg
     3661 gtatttcaca ccgcatatat ggtgcactct cagtacaatc tgctctgatg ccgcatagtt
     3721 aagccagtat acactccgct atcgctacgt gactgggtca tggctgcgcc ccgacacccg
     3781 ccaacacccg ctgacgcgcc ctgacgggct tgtctgctcc cggcatccgc ttacagacaa
     3841 gctgtgaccg tctccgggag ctgcatgtgt cagaggtttt caccgtcatc accgaaacgc
     3901 gcgaggcagc tgcggtaaag ctcatcagcg tggtcgtgaa gcgattcaca gatgtctgcc
     3961 tgttcatccg cgtccagctc gttgagtttc tccagaagcg ttaatgtctg gcttctgata
     4021 aagcgggcca tgttaagggc ggttttttcc tgtttggtca ctgatgcctc cgtgtaaggg
     4081 ggatttctgt tcatgggggt aatgataccg atgaaacgag agaggatgct cacgatacgg
     4141 gttactgatg atgaacatgc ccggttactg gaacgttgtg agggtaaaca actggcggta
     4201 tggatgcggc gggaccagag aaaaatcact cagggtcaat gccagcgctt cgttaataca
     4261 gatgtaggtg ttccacaggg tagccagcag catcctgcga tgcagatccg gaacataatg
     4321 gtgcagggcg ctgacttccg cgtttccaga ctttacgaaa cacggaaacc gaagaccatt
     4381 catgttgttg ctcaggtcgc agacgttttg cagcagcagt cgcttcacgt tcgctcgcgt
     4441 atcggtgatt cattctgcta accagtaagg caaccccgcc agcctagccg ggtcctcaac
     4501 gacaggagca cgatcatgcg cacccgtggg gccgccatgc cggcgataat ggcctgcttc
     4561 tcgccgaaac gtttggtggc gggaccagtg acgaaggctt gagcgagggc gtgcaagatt
     4621 ccgaataccg caagcgacag gccgatcatc gtcgcgctcc agcgaaagcg gtcctcgccg
     4681 aaaatgaccc agagcgctgc cggcacctgt cctacgagtt gcatgataaa gaagacagtc
     4741 ataagtgcgg cgacgatagt catgccccgc gcccaccgga aggagctgac tgggttgaag
     4801 gctctcaagg gcatcggtcg agatcccggt gcctaatgag tgagctaact tacattaatt
     4861 gcgttgcgct cactgcccgc tttccagtcg ggaaacctgt cgtgccagct gcattaatga
     4921 atcggccaac gcgcggggag aggcggtttg cgtattgggc gccagggtgg tttttctttt
     4981 caccagtgag acgggcaaca gctgattgcc cttcaccgcc tggccctgag agagttgcag
     5041 caagcggtcc acgctggttt gccccagcag gcgaaaatcc tgtttgatgg tggttaacgg
     5101 cgggatataa catgagctgt cttcggtatc gtcgtatccc actaccgaga tatccgcacc
     5161 aacgcgcagc ccggactcgg taatggcgcg cattgcgccc agcgccatct gatcgttggc
     5221 aaccagcatc gcagtgggaa cgatgccctc attcagcatt tgcatggttt gttgaaaacc
     5281 ggacatggca ctccagtcgc cttcccgttc cgctatcggc tgaatttgat tgcgagtgag
     5341 atatttatgc cagccagcca gacgcagacg cgccgagaca gaacttaatg ggcccgctaa
     5401 cagcgcgatt tgctggtgac ccaatgcgac cagatgctcc acgcccagtc gcgtaccgtc
     5461 ttcatgggag aaaataatac tgttgatggg tgtctggtca gagacatcaa gaaataacgc
     5521 cggaacatta gtgcaggcag cttccacagc aatggcatcc tggtcatcca gcggatagtt
     5581 aatgatcagc ccactgacgc gttgcgcgag aagattgtgc accgccgctt tacaggcttc
     5641 gacgccgctt cgttctacca tcgacaccac cacgctggca cccagttgat cggcgcgaga
     5701 tttaatcgcc gcgacaattt gcgacggcgc gtgcagggcc agactggagg tggcaacgcc
     5761 aatcagcaac gactgtttgc ccgccagttg ttgtgccacg cggttgggaa tgtaattcag
     5821 ctccgccatc gccgcttcca ctttttcccg cgttttcgca gaaacgtggc tggcctggtt
     5881 caccacgcgg gaaacggtct gataagagac accggcatac tctgcgacat cgtataacgt
     5941 tactggtttc acattcacca ccctgaattg actctcttcc gggcgctatc atgccatacc
     6001 gcgaaaggtt ttgcgccatt cgatggtgtc cgggatctcg acgctctccc ttatgcgact
     6061 cctgcattag gaagcagccc agtagtaggt tgaggccgtt gagcaccgcc gccgcaagga
     6121 atggtgcatg caaggagatg gcgcccaaca gtcccccggc cacggggcct gccaccatac
     6181 ccacgccgaa acaagcgctc atgagcccga agtggcgagc ccgatcttcc ccatcggtga
     6241 tgtcggcgat ataggcgcca gcaaccgcac ctgtggcgcc ggtgatgccg gccacgatgc
     6301 gtccggcgta gaggatcgag atctcgatcc cgcgaaatta atacgactca ctatagggga
     6361 attgtgagcg gataacaatt cccctctaga aataattttg tttaacttta agaaggagat
     6421 ataccatggg cagcagccat catcatcatc atcacagcag cggcctggtg ccgcgcggca
     6481 gcca
//
