>Addgene plasmid #35050 | pET28a-SpyTagMBP | depositor partial sequence | sequence record 42624 | T7F sequencing results
NNNNNNNNNNNNNNNNTNNNNCTNNNNTAATTTTGTTTAACTTTAAGAAGGAGATATACCATGGGCAGCA
GCCATCATCATCATCATCACAGCAGCGGCCTGGTGCCGCGCGGCAGCCATATGGGAGCCCACATCGTGAT
GGTGGACGCCTACAAGCCGACGAAGGGTAGTGGTGAAAGTGGTAAAATCGAAGAAGGTAAACTGGTAATC
TGGATTAACGGCGATAAAGGCTATAACGGTCTCGCTGAAGTCGGTAAGAAATTCGAGAAAGATACCGGAA
TTAAAGTCACCGTTGAGCATCCGGATAAACTGGAAGAGAAATTCCCACAGGTTGCGGCAACTGGCGATGG
CCCTGACATTATCTTCTGGGCACACGACCGCTTTGGTGGCTACGCTCAATCTGGCCTGTTGGCTGAAATC
ACCCCGGACAAAGCGTTCCAGGACAAGCTGTATCCGTTTACCTGGGATGCCGTACGTTACAACGGCAAGC
TGATTGCTTACCCGATCGCTGTTGAAGCGTTATCGCTGATTTATAACAAAGATCTGCTGCCGAACCCGCC
AAAAACCTGGGAAGAGATCCCGGCGCTGGATAAAGAACTGAAAGCGAAAGGTAAGAGCGCGCTGATGTTC
AACCTGCAAGAACCGTACTTCACCTGGCCGCTGATTGCTGCTGACGGGGGTTATGCGTTCAAGTATGAAA
ACGGCAAGTACGACATTAAAGACGTGGGCGTGGATAACGCTGGCGCGAAAGCGGGTCTGACCTTCCTGGT
TGACCTGATTAAAAACAAACACATGAATGCAGACACCGATTACTCCATCGCAGAAGCTGCCTTTAATAAA
GGCGAAACAGCGATGACCATCAACGGCCCGTGGGCATGGTCCAACATCGACACCAGCAAAGTGAATTATG
GTGTAACGGTACTGCCGACCTTCAAGGGTCAACCATCCAAACCGTTCGTTGGCGTGCTGAGCGCNNNATT
AACGCCGCCAGTCCGAACAAAGAGCTGGCAAAGAGTTCCTCGAAACTATCTGCTGACTGATGAAGGTCTG
GANCGGTNANAAGACNAACNCTGGGNGCCGTANCNNTGAGTNTACNAGGANANTTGGCNAAGATCCACGT
NTGCNCNCTATNNAAANNCCCNNAANGTGAAATCATNCNNNCATCCGCNNANNTCNNNTTCTNNNNNNNN
NNNNCNNNGNNATNANNNNNCCNNNGNNNNNNANNGNNNNNNNNNNNNNANNNNCNNACTNNNNNNNNNN
NNAAANNNNNNNNNNGNNNNNNNNNNNNNNN
