>Addgene plasmid #35050 | pET28a-SpyTagMBP | depositor partial sequence | sequence record 42625 | T7R raw sequencing results (please do reverse complement before sequence alignments)
NNNNNNNNNNNNNNNNCNTTCGGGCTTTGTTAGCAGCCGGATCTCAGTGGTGGTGGTGGTGGTGCTCGAG
TGCGGCCGCAAGCTTTTACGAGCTCGAATTAGTCTGCGCGTCTTTCAGGGCTTCATCGACAGTCTGACGA
CCGCTGGCGGCGTTGATCACCGCAGTACGCACGGCATACCAGAAAGCGGACATCTGCGGGATGTTCGGCA
TGATTTCACCTTTCTGGGCGTTTTCCATAGTGGCGGCAATACGTGGATCTTTCGCCAACTCTTCCTCGTA
AGACTTCAGCGCTACGGCACCCAGCGGTTTGTCTTTATTAACCGCTTCCAGACCTTCATCAGTCAGCAGA
TAGTTTTCGAGGAACTCTTTTGCCAGCTCTTTGTTCGGACTGGCGGCGTTAATACCTGCGCTCAGCACGC
CAACGAACGGTTTGGATGGTTGACCCTTGAAGGTCGGCAGTACCGTTACACCATAATTCACTTTGCTGGT
GTCGATGTTGGACCATGCCCACGGGCCGTTGATGGTCATCGCTGTTTCGCCTTTATTAAAGGCAGCTTCT
GCGATGGAGTAATCGGTGTCTGCATTCATGTGTTTGTTTTTAATCAGGTCAACCAGGAAGGTCAGACCCG
CTTTCGCGCCAGCGTTATCCACGCCCACGTCTTTAATGTCGTACTTGCCGTTTTCATACTTGAACGCATA
ACCCCCGTCAGCAGCAATCAGCGGCCAGGTGAAGTACGGTTCTTGCAGGTTGAACATCAGCGCGCTCTTA
CCTTTCGCTTTCAGTTCTTTATCCAGCGCCGGGATCTCTTCCCAGGTTTTTGGCGGGTTCGGCAGCAGAT
CTTTGTTATAAATCAGCGATAACGCTTCAACAGCGATCGGGTAAGCAATCAGCTTGCCGTTGTAACGTAC
GGCATCCCAGGTAAACGGATACAGCTTGTCCTNNACGCTTTGTCCGGGGTGATTTCAGCCAACAGGCCAG
ATTGAGCGTAGCCACCAAAGCGGTCGTGTGCCCAGAANATNATGTCNGGCCATCGCCAGTTGCCGCAACC
TGNGGAATTTCTCTTCNGTTATCCGGATGCTCAACGNGACTTTAATNCNNTATCTTTCTCGAATTTCNTA
CCGACTNANCNNNACGTNNNNNNNTTNNNGNCNTNNANCNNANTNNNNTTNACTNNNNCGATTTACNNTT
NNCNNNNACCNNNNNGNNNNNAGNNNNCNCCATNNCNANNNNNGNNNCNNNNNGNCNNNCNNNGNNNNNN
NNNNNNNNNNNCNNNNN
