>Addgene plasmid #35050 | pET28a-SpyTagMBP | addgene partial sequence | sequence record 45198 | T7 5'-TAATACGACTCACTATAGGG-3'
TGCGAATTCCCTCTGAATATTTTGTTTAACTTTAAGAAGGAGATATACCATGGGCAGCAGCCATCATCAT
CATCATCACAGCAGCGGCCTGGTGCCGCGCGGCAGCCATATGGGAGCCCACATCGTGATGGTGGACGCCT
ACAAGCCGACGAAGGGTAGTGGTGAAAGTGGTAAAATCGAAGAAGGTAAACTGGTAATCTGGATTAACGG
CGATAAAGGCTATAACGGTCTCGCTGAAGTCGGTAAGAAATTCGAGAAAGATACCGGAATTAAAGTCACC
GTTGAGCATCCGGATAAACTGGAAGAGAAATTCCCACAGGTTGCGGCAACTGGCGATGGCCCTGACATTA
TCTTCTGGGCACACGACCGCTTTGGTGGCTACGCTCAATCTGGCCTGTTGGCTGAAATCACCCCGGACAA
AGCGTTCCAGGACAAGCTGTATCCGTTTACCTGGGATGCCGTACGTTACAACGGCAAGCTGATTGCTTAC
CCGATCGCTGTTGAAGCGTTATCGCTGATTTATAACAAAGATCTGCTGCCGAACCCGCCAAAAACCTGGG
AAGAGATCCCGGCGCTGGATAAAGAACTGAAAGCGAAAGGTAAGAGCGCGCTGATGTTCAACCTGCAAGA
ACCGTACTTCACCTGGCCGCTGATTGCTGCTGACGGGGGTTATGCGTTCAAGTATGAAAACGGCAAGTAC
GACATTAAAGACGTGGGCGTGGATAACGCTGGCGCGAAAGCGGGTCTGACCTTCCTGGTTGACCTGATTA
AAAACAAACACATGAATGCAGACACCGATTACTCCATCGCAGAAGCTGCCTTTAATAAAGGCGAAACAGC
GATGACCATCAACGGCCCGTGGGCATGGTCCAACATCGACACCAGCAAAGTGAATATGTGTACGTCTGCG
ACTCAGGTCACTCTACGT
